Addgene plasmid #74697: pAN3938
Purpose: Circuit plasmid: 0xF6
Depositing lab: Christopher Voigt. Depositing organization: Massachusetts Institute of Technology. Publication: Genetic circuit design automation. Nielsen AA, Der BS, Shin J, Vaidyanathan P, Paralanov V, Strychalski EA, Ross D, Densmore D, Voigt CA. Science. 2016 Apr 1;352(6281):aac7341. doi: 10.1126/science.aac7341. PubMed 27034378.
Backbone
  Vector backbone: pAN801
  Backbone manufacturer: Alec Nielsen
  Backbone size w/o insert (bp): 4948
  Total vector size (bp): 10644
  Vector type: Bacterial Expression
Growth in bacteria
  Bacterial resistance: Kanamycin, 50 μg/mL
  Growth temperature: 37°C
  Growth strain: DH5alpha
  Copy number: Low Copy
Gene/Insert
  Gene/Insert name: Circuit 0xF6
  Species: E. coli
  Insert size (bp): 5696
Terms and licenses: Academic/Nonprofit Terms; Industry Terms: Not Available to Industry
How to cite: pAN3938 was a gift from Christopher Voigt (Addgene plasmid # 74697 ; http://n2t.net/addgene:74697 ; RRID:Addgene_74697)
