[The description below was written by a language model from this plasmid's Addgene catalogue record and pLannotate feature annotations shown in this document.]
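Description:
pAN3938 is a bacterial expression plasmid carrying a synthetic genetic logic circuit, designated 0xF6, built on the pAN801 backbone for use in E. coli. It is about 10.6 kb in total, with roughly 5.7 kb of circuit insert. It replicates from a p15A origin, is listed as low copy, and is selected with kanamycin through an aph(3')-Ia KanR gene. The short RSF ori, bom, tet promoter and TcR hits in the annotation are only fragments and probably reflect sequence similarity or backbone remnants rather than functional parts.

The feature table shows two functional blocks. The first is a sensor block encoding the regulators AraC (annotated as a fragment), LacI (with its own promoter) and TetR. These make the araBAD, tac/symmetric lac operator and tetO-containing promoters responsive to arabinose, IPTG and tetracycline-class inducers, respectively. The "H1-2O2" hits next to the tet operators are most likely mis-assigned bacterial Tet-regulated promoter sequence.

The second block holds the logic gates. Input promoters, in one case a tac and a tet-regulated promoter in tandem, drive repressor genes including srpR and betI. Several further units lie between annotated promoters but their coding sequences were not identified by the annotation, so the full set of gate repressors is not stated. Each unit begins with a hammerhead-type ribozyme, which acts as an insulator by cleaving the 5' leader and making gate expression independent of the upstream promoter. Fragments resembling J23119 probably mark repressible gate promoters or constitutive promoters.

No reporter gene is annotated, and the "circuit plasmid" designation suggests that the output is read from a separate compatible plasmid, although the record does not say so. The construct comes from work on automated genetic circuit design, where the hexadecimal name presumably encodes the three-input truth table the circuit implements.
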