Features (pLannotate 1.2.2; 31 found; start..end, strand, type, name):
      1..23      -  rep_origin     RSF ori (fragment): Plasmids containing the RSF 1030 origin of replication can be propagated in E. coli cells that contain additional plasmids with compatible origins.
     40..66      +  misc_feature   bom (fragment): basis of mobility region from pBR322
    165..220     -  rep_origin     RSF ori (fragment): Plasmids containing the RSF 1030 origin of replication can be propagated in E. coli cells that contain additional plasmids with compatible origins.
    308..852     -  rep_origin     p15A ori: Plasmids containing the medium-copy-number p15A origin of replication can be propagated in E. coli cells that contain a second plasmid with the ColE1 origin.
    941..1756    -  CDS            KanR: aminoglycoside phosphotransferase; aph(3')-Ia; confers resistance to kanamycin in bacteria or G418 (Geneticin®) in eukaryotes
   1942..1968    +  promoter       J23119(SpeI) promoter (fragment): bacterial promoter (Registry of Standard Biological Parts BBa J23119) modified to end with an SpeI site
   2061..2116    +  ncRNA          Hammerhead 3: Accession: RF00008 - Hammerhead ribozyme (type III)
   2736..2804    +  ncRNA          Thr leader (fragment): Accession: RF00506 - Threonine operon leader
   2837..2865    +  promoter       tac promoter: strong E. coli promoter; hybrid between the trp and lac UV5 promoters
   2871..2890    +  protein_bind   lac operator (symmetric): The lac repressor binds to the lac operator to inhibit transcription in E. coli. This inhibition can be relieved by adding lactose or isopropyl-β-D-thiogalactopyranoside (IPTG). The symmetric lac operator was optimized for tight binding of lac repressor. lac repressor encoded by lacI
   2911..2929    +  protein_bind   tet operator: tetO; bacterial operator O2 for the tetR and tetA genes tetracycline repressor TetR
   2935..2954    +  promoter       H1-2O2 promoter (fragment): doxycycline-inducible variant of the human H1 RNA promoter (Henriksen et al., 2007)
   3082..3720    +  CDS            srpR: SRPR_PSEPU - Experimental evidence at protein level: Swiss-Prot protein existence level 1. In conjunction with SrpS represses the srpABC operon. From Pseudomonas putida (Arthrobacter siderocapsulatus).
   3925..3943    +  promoter       J23119 promoter (fragment): bacterial promoter (Registry of Standard Biological Parts BBa J23119)
   3946..4001    +  ncRNA          Hammerhead 3: Accession: RF00008 - Hammerhead ribozyme (type III)
   4041..4625    +  CDS            betI: BETI_ECOLI - Experimental evidence at transcript level: Swiss-Prot protein existence level 2. Repressor involved in the biosynthesis of the osmoprotectant glycine betaine. It represses transcription of the choline transporter BetT and the genes of BetAB involved in the synthesis of glycine betaine. From Escherichia coli (strain K12).
   4700..4718    +  protein_bind   tet operator: tetO; bacterial operator O2 for the tetR and tetA genes tetracycline repressor TetR
   4724..4743    +  promoter       H1-2O2 promoter (fragment): doxycycline-inducible variant of the human H1 RNA promoter (Henriksen et al., 2007)
   4757..4811    +  ncRNA          Hammerhead 3 (fragment): Accession: RF00008 - Hammerhead ribozyme (type III)
   5596..5624    +  promoter       tac promoter: strong E. coli promoter; hybrid between the trp and lac UV5 promoters
   5630..5649    -  protein_bind   lac operator (symmetric): The lac repressor binds to the lac operator to inhibit transcription in E. coli. This inhibition can be relieved by adding lactose or isopropyl-β-D-thiogalactopyranoside (IPTG). The symmetric lac operator was optimized for tight binding of lac repressor. lac repressor encoded by lacI
   5652..5707    +  ncRNA          Hammerhead 3: Accession: RF00008 - Hammerhead ribozyme (type III)
   6457..6741    +  promoter       araBAD promoter: araBAD; promoter of the L-arabinose operon of E. coli; the araC regulatory gene is transcribed in the opposite direction (Guzman et al., 1995)
   6765..6819    +  ncRNA          Hammerhead 3 (fragment): Accession: RF00008 - Hammerhead ribozyme (type III)
   7628..7646    +  promoter       J23119(SpeI) promoter (fragment): bacterial promoter (Registry of Standard Biological Parts BBa J23119) modified to end with an SpeI site
   7683..8520    +  CDS            araC (fragment): L-arabinose regulatory protein; araC
   8587..8660    +  promoter       lacI promoter (fragment): lacI
   8661..9740    +  CDS            lacI: LACI_ECOLI - Experimental evidence at protein level: Swiss-Prot protein existence level 1. Repressor of the lactose operon. Binds allolactose as an inducer. From Escherichia coli (strain K12).
   9762..10382   +  CDS            tetR: TETR2_ECOLX - Experimental evidence at protein level: Swiss-Prot protein existence level 1. TetR is the repressor of the tetracycline resistance element; its N-terminal region forms a helix-turn-helix structure and binds DNA. Binding of tetracycline to TetR reduces the repressor affinity for the tetracycline resistance gene (tetA) promoter operator sites. From Escherichia coli.
  10478..10496   -  promoter       tet promoter (fragment): E. coli promoter for tetracycline efflux protein gene
  10506..10626   +  CDS            TcR (fragment): tetracycline efflux protein; tet; confers resistance to tetracycline
>Addgene plasmid #74697 | pAN3938 | depositor full sequence | sequence record 147451 | pAN3938 sequence 10644 bps
GCTTCCTCGCTCACTGACTCGCTGCACGAGGCAGACCTCAGCGCTAGCGGAGTGTATACTGGCTTACTAT
GTTGGCACTGATGAGGGTGTCAGTGAAGTGCTTCATGTGGCAGGAGAAAAAAGGCTGCACCGGTGCGTCA
GCAGAATATGTGATACAGGATATATTCCGCTTCCTCGCTCACTGACTCGCTACGCTCGGTCGTTCGACTG
CGGCGAGCGGAAATGGCTTACGAACGGGGCGGAGATTTCCTGGAAGATGCCAGGAAGATACTTAACAGGG
AAGTGAGAGGGCCGCGGCAAAGCCGTTTTTCCATAGGCTCCGCCCCCCTGACAAGCATCACGAAATCTGA
CGCTCAAATCAGTGGTGGCGAAACCCGACAGGACTATAAAGATACCAGGCGTTTCCCCTGGCGGCTCCCT
CGTGCGCTCTCCTGTTCCTGCCTTTCGGTTTACCGGTGTCATTCCGCTGTTATGGCCGCGTTTGTCTCAT
TCCACGCCTGACACTCAGTTCCGGGTAGGCAGTTCGCTCCAAGCTGGACTGTATGCACGAACCCCCCGTT
CAGTCCGACCGCTGCGCCTTATCCGGTAACTATCGTCTTGAGTCCAACCCGGAAAGACATGCAAAAGCAC
CACTGGCAGCAGCCACTGGTAATTGATTTAGAGGAGTTAGTCTTGAAGTCATGCGCCGGTTAAGGCTAAA
CTGAAAGGACAAGTTTTGGTGACTGCGCTCCTCCAAGCCAGTTACCTCGGTTCAAAGAGTTGGTAGCTCA
GAGAACCTTCGAAAAACCGCCCTGCAAGGCGGTTTTTTCGTTTTCAGAGCAAGAGATTACGCGCAGACCA
AAACGATCTCAAGAAGATCATCTTATTAAGGGGTCTGACGCTCAGTGGAACGAAAAATCAATCTAAAGTA
TATATGAGTAAACTTGGTCTGACAGTTACCTTAGAAAAACTCATCGAGCATCAAATGAAACTGCAATTTA
TTCATATCAGGATTATCAATACCATATTTTTGAAAAAGCCGTTTCTGTAATGAAGGAGAAAACTCACCGA
GGCAGTTCCATAGGATGGCAAGATCCTGGTATCGGTCTGCGATTCCGACTCGTCCAACATCAATACAACC
TATTAATTTCCCCTCGTCAAAAATAAGGTTATCAAGTGAGAAATCACCATGAGTGACGACTGAATCCGGT
GAGAATGGCAAAAGCTTATGCATTTCTTTCCAGACTTGTTCAACAGGCCAGCCATTACGCTCGTCATCAA
AATCACTCGCATCAACCAAACCGTTATTCATTCGTGATTGCGCCTGAGCGAGACGAAATACGCGATCGCT
GTTAAAAGGACAATTACAAACAGGAATCGAATGCAACCGGCGCAGGAACACTGCCAGCGCATCAACAATA
TTTTCACCTGAATCAGGATATTCTTCTAATACCTGGAATGCTGTTTTCCCGGGGATCGCAGTGGTGAGTA
ACCATGCATCATCAGGAGTACGGATAAAATGCTTGATGGTCGGAAGAGGCATAAATTCCGTCAGCCAGTT
TAGTCTGACCATCTCATCTGTAACATCATTGGCAACGCTACCTTTGCCATGTTTCAGAAACAACTCTGGC
GCATCGGGCTTCCCATACAATCGATAGATTGTCGCACCTGATTGCCCGACATTATCGCGAGCCCATTTAT
ACCCATATAAATCAGCATCCATGTTGGAATTTAATCGCGGCCTCGAGCAAGACGTTTCCCGTTGAATATG
GCTCATAACACCCCTTGTATTACTGTTTATGTAAGCAGACAGTTTTATTGTTCATGATGATATATTTTTA
TCTTGTGCAATGTACATCAGAGATTTTGAGACACAACCAATTATTGAAGGCCTCCCTAACGGGGGGCCTT
TTTTTGTTTCTGGTCTCCCGCTTTCTATGATTGGTCCAGATTCGTTACCAATTGACAGCTAGCTCAGTCC
TAGGTATATACATACATGCTTGTTTGTTTGTAAACAGCGCGGGTGAGAGGGATTCGTTACCAATTGACAA
TTGATTGGACGTTCAATATAATGCTAGCCTGAAGCGGTCAACGCATGTGCTTTGCGTTCTGATGAGACAG
TGATGTCGAAACCGCCTCTACAAATAATTTTGTTTAACTTTACGAGGGCGATCCTATGGCACGTACCCCG
AGCCGTAGCAGCATTGGTAGCCTGCGTAGTCCGCATACCCATAAAGCAATTCTGACCAGCACCATTGAAA
TCCTGAAAGAATGTGGTTATAGCGGTCTGAGCATTGAAAGCGTTGCACGTCGTGCCGGTGCAAGCAAACC
GACCATTTATCGTTGGTGGACCAATAAAGCAGCACTGATTGCCGAAGTGTATGAAAATGAAAGCGAACAG
GTGCGTAAATTTCCGGATCTGGGTAGCTTTAAAGCCGATCTGGATTTTCTGCTGCGTAATCTGTGGAAAG
TTTGGCGTGAAACCATTTGTGGTGAAGCATTTCGTTGTGTTATTGCAGAAGCACAGCTGGACCCTGCAAC
CCTGACCCAGCTGAAAGATCAGTTTATGGAACGTCGTCGTGAGATGCCGAAAAAACTGGTTGAAAATGCC
ATTAGCAATGGTGAACTGCCGAAAGATACCAATCGTGAACTGCTGCTGGATATGATTTTTGGTTTTTGTT
GGTATCGCCTGCTGACCGAACAGCTGACCGTTGAACAGGATATTGAAGAATTTACCTTCCTGCTGATTAA
TGGTGTTTGTCCGGGTACACAGCGTTAAGGAAACACAGAAAAAAGCCCGCACCTGACAGTGCGGGCTTTT
TTTTTCGACCAAAGGTGTCAACGATCGTTGGCTGTGTTGACAATTAATCATCGGCTCGTATAATGTGTGG
AATTGTGAGCGCTCACAATTTACTCCACCGTTGGCTTTTTTCCCTATCAGTGATAGAGATTGACATCCCT
ATCAGTGATAGAGATAATGAGCACCTGAAGCGCTCAACGGGTGTGCTTCCCGTTCTGATGAGTCCGTGAG
GACGAAAGCGCCTCTACAAATAATTTTGTTTAAGAGTCTATGGACTATGTTTTCACAAAGGAAGTACCAG
GATGGCACGTAAAACCGCAGCAGAAGCAGAAGAAACCCGTCAGCGTATTATTGATGCAGCACTGGAAGTT
TTTGTTGCACAGGGTGTTAGTGATGCAACCCTGGATCAGATTGCACGTAAAGCCGGTGTTACCCGTGGTG
CAGTTTATTGGCATTTTAATGGTAAACTGGAAGTTCTGCAGGCAGTTCTGGCAAGCCGTCAGCATCCGCT
GGAACTGGATTTTACACCGGATCTGGGTATTGAACGTAGCTGGGAAGCAGTTGTTGTTGCAATGCTGGAT
GCAGTTCATAGTCCGCAGAGCAAACAGTTTAGCGAAATTCTGATTTATCAGGGTCTGGATGAAAGCGGTC
TGATTCATAATCGTATGGTTCAGGCAAGCGATCGTTTTCTGCAGTATATTCATCAGGTTCTGCGTCATGC
AGTTACCCAGGGTGAACTGCCGATTAATCTGGATCTGCAGACCAGCATTGGTGTTTTTAAAGGTCTGATT
ACCGGTCTGCTGTATGAAGGTCTGCGTAGCAAAGATCAGCAGGCACAGATTATCAAAGTTGCACTGGGTA
GCTTTTGGGCACTGCTGCGTGAACCGCCTCGTTTTCTGCTGTGTGAAGAAGCACAGATTAAACAGGTGAA
ATCCTTCGAATAATTCAGCCAAAAAACTTAAGACCGCCGGTCTTGTCCACTACCTTGCAGTAATGCGGTG
GACAGGATCGGCGGTTTTCTTTTCTCTTCTCAAGGGCACCAGGAATCTGAACGATTCGTTACCAATTGAC
ATATTTAAAATTCTTGTTTAAAATGCTAGCTCGTCACTAGAGGGCGATAGTGACAAACTTGACAACTCAT
CACTTCCTAGGTATAATGCTAGCCTGAAGAAGTCAATTAATGTGCTTTTAATTCTGATGAGTCGGTGACG
ACGAAACTTCCTCTACAAATAATTTTGTTTAACCCCCCGAGGAGTAGCACATGCCGAAACTGGGTATGCA
GAGCATTCGTCGTCGTCAGCTGATTGATGCAACCCTGGAAGCAATTAATGAAGTTGGTATGCATGATGCA
ACCATTGCACAGATTGCACGTCGTGCCGGTGTTAGCACCGGTATTATTAGCCATTATTTCCGCGATAAAA
ACGGTCTGCTGGAAGCAACCATGCGTGATATTACCAGCCAGCTGCGTGATGCAGTTCTGAATCGTCTGCA
TGCACTGCCGCAGGGTAGCGCAGAACAGCGTCTGCAGGCAATTGTTGGTGGTAATTTTGATGAAACCCAG
GTTAGCAGCGCAGCAATGAAAGCATGGCTGGCATTTTGGGCAAGCAGCATGCATCAGCCGATGCTGTATC
GTCTGCAGCAGGTTAGCAGTCGTCGTCTGCTGAGCAATCTGGTTAGCGAATTTCGTCGTGAACTGCCTCG
TGAACAGGCACAAGAGGCAGGTTATGGTCTGGCAGCACTGATTGATGGTCTGTGGCTGCGTGCAGCACTG
AGCGGTAAACCGCTGGATAAAACCCGTGCAAATAGCCTGACCCGTCATTTTATCACCCAGCATCTGCCGA
CCGATTAACCAATTATTGAACACCCTTCGGGGTGTTTTTTTGTTTCTGGTCTACCGTAATACTCCACCGT
TGGCTTTTTTCCCTATCAGTGATAGAGATTGACATCCCTATCAGTGATAGAGATAATGAGCACCTGAAGG
GGTCAGTTGATGTGCTTTCAACTCTGATGAGTCAGTGATGACGAAACCCCCTCTACAAATAATTTTGTTT
AACTATGGACTATGTTTTCACATACGAGGGGGATTAGATGAACAAAACCATTGATCAGGTGCGTAAAGGT
GATCGTAAAAGCGATCTGCCGGTTCGTCGTCGTCCGCGTCGTAGTGCCGAAGAAACCCGTCGTGATATTC
TGGCAAAAGCCGAAGAACTGTTTCGTGAACGTGGTTTTAATGCAGTTGCCATTGCAGATATTGCAAGCGC
ACTGAATATGAGTCCGGCAAATGTGTTTAAACATTTTAGCAGCAAAAACGCACTGGTTGATGCAATTGGT
TTTGGTCAGATTGGTGTTTTTGAACGTCAGATTTGTCCGCTGGATAAAAGCCATGCACCGCTGGATCGTC
TGCGTCATCTGGCACGTAATCTGATGGAACAGCATCATCAGGATCATTTCAAACACATACGGGTTTTTAT
TCAGATCCTGATGACCGCCAAACAGGATATGAAATGTGGCGATTATTACAAAAGCGTGATTGCAAAACTG
CTGGCCGAAATTATTCGTGATGGTGTTGAAGCAGGTCTGTATATTGCAACCGATATTCCGGTTCTGGCAG
AAACCGTTCTGCATGCACTGACCAGCGTTATTCATCCGGTTCTGATTGCACAAGAAGATATTGGTAATCT
GGCAACCCGTTGTGATCAGCTGGTTGATCTGATTGATGCAGGTCTGCGTAATCCGCTGGCAAAATAACCA
ATTATTGAACACCCTAACGGGTGTTTTTTTTTTTTTGGTCTACCCGCTAACGATCGTTGGCTGTGTTGAC
AATTAATCATCGGCTCGTATAATGTGTGGAATTGTGAGCGCTCACAATTCTGAAGTAGTCACCGGCTGTG
CTTGCCGGTCTGATGAGCCTGTGAAGGCGAAACTACCTCTACAAATAATTTTGTTTAAACCCCCGAGATG
AAATACATCCTGTTTGAGGTGTGCGAAATGGGTAAAAGCCGTGAACAGACCATGGAAAATATTCTGAAAG
CAGCCAAAAAGAAATTCGGCGAACGTGGTTATGAAGGCACCAGCATTCAAGAAATTACCAAAGAAGCCAA
AGTTAACGTTGCAATGGCCAGCTATTACTTTAATGGCAAAGAGAACCTGTACTACGAGGTGTTCAAAAAA
TACGGTCTGGCAAATGAACTGCCGAACTTTCTGGAAAAAAACCAGTTTAATCCGATTAATGCCCTGCGTG
AATATCTGACCGTTTTTACCACCCACATTAAAGAAAATCCGGAAATTGGCACCCTGGCCTATGAAGAAAT
TATCAAAGAAAGCGCACGCCTGGAAAAAATCAAACCGTATTTTATCGGCAGCTTCGAACAGCTGAAAGAA
ATTCTGCAAGAGGGTGAAAAACAGGGTGTGTTTCACTTTTTTAGCATCAACCATACCATCCATTGGATTA
CCAGCATTGTTCTGTTTCCGAAATTCAAAAAATTCATCGATAGCCTGGGTCCGAATGAAACCAATGATAC
CAATCATGAATGGATGCCGGAAGATCTGGTTAGCCGTATTATTAGCGCACTGACCGATAAACCGAACATT
TAAAACGCATGAGAAAGCCCCCGGAAGATCACCTTCCGGGGGCTTTTTTATTGCGCAGGTACTTTTCATA
CTCCCGCCATTCAGAGAAGAAACCAATTGTCCATATTGCATCAGACATTGCCGTCACTGCGTCTTTTACT
GGCTCTTCTCGCTAACCAAACCGGTAACCCCGCTTATTAAAAGCATTCTGTAACAAAGCGGGACCAAAGC
CATGACAAAAACGCGTAACAAAAGTGTCTATAATCACGGCAGAAAAGTCCACATTGATTATTTGCACGGC
GTCACACTTTGCTATGCCATAGCATTTTTATCCATAAGATTAGCGGATCCTACCTGACGCTTTTTATCGC
AACTCTCTACTGTTTCTCCATACCCGTTTTTTTGGGCTAGCCTGAAGGGTGTCTCAAGGTGCGTACCTTG
ACTGATGAGTCCGAAAGGACGAAACACCCCTCTACAAATAATTTTGTTTAAAATGTTCCCTAATAATCAG
CAAAGAGGTTACTAGATGGCAGGCGCAGTTGGTCGTCCGCGTCGTAGTGCACCGCGTCGTGCAGGTAAAA
ATCCGCGTGAAGAAATTCTGGATGCAAGCGCAGAACTGTTTACCCGTCAGGGTTTTGCAACCACCAGTAC
CCATCAGATTGCAGATGCAGTTGGTATTCGTCAGGCAAGCCTGTATTATCATTTTCCGAGCAAAACCGAA
ATCTTTCTGACCCTGCTGAAAAGCACCGTTGAACCGAGCACCGTTCTGGCAGAAGATCTGAGCACCCTGG
ATGCAGGTCCGGAAATGCGTCTGTGGGCAATTGTTGCAAGCGAAGTTCGTCTGCTGCTGAGCACCAAATG
GAATGTTGGTCGTCTGTATCAGCTGCCGATTGTTGGTAGCGAAGAATTTGCAGAATATCATAGCCAGCGT
GAAGCACTGACCAATGTTTTTCGTGATCTGGCAACCGAAATTGTTGGTGATGATCCGCGTGCAGAACTGC
CGTTTCATATTACCATGAGCGTTATTGAAATGCGTCGCAATGATGGTAAAATTCCGAGTCCGCTGAGCGC
AGATAGCCTGCCGGAAACCGCAATTATGCTGGCAGATGCAAGCCTGGCAGTTCTGGGTGCACCGCTGCCT
GCAGATCGTGTTGAAAAAACCCTGGAACTGATTAAACAGGCAGATGCAAAATAACTCGGTACCAAAGACG
AACAATAAGACGCTGAAAAGCGTCTTTTTTCGTTTTGGTCCAATGGTCACCATATATCAAGTTTACGGCT
AGCTCAGTCCTAGGTACTATGCTAGCTACTAGAGAAAGAGGAGAAATACTAGATGGCTGAAGCGCAAAAT
GATCCCCTGCTGCCGGGATACTCGTTTAATGCCCATCTGGTGGCGGGTTTAACGCCGATTGAGGCCAACG
GTTATCTCGATTTTTTTATCGACCGACCGCTGGGAATGAAAGGTTATATTCTCAATCTCACCATTCGCGG
TCAGGGGGTGGTGAAAAATCAGGGACGAGAATTTGTTTGCCGACCGGGTGATATTTTGCTGTTCCCGCCA
GGAGAGATTCATCACTACGGTCGTCATCCGGAGGCTCGCGAATGGTATCACCAGTGGGTTTACTTTCGTC
CGCGCGCCTACTGGCATGAATGGCTTAACTGGCCGTCAATATTTGCCAATACGGGGTTCTTTCGCCCGGA
TGAAGCGCACCAGCCGCATTTCAGCGACCTGTTTGGGCAAATCATTAACGCCGGGCAAGGGGAAGGGCGC
TATTCGGAGCTGCTGGCGATAAATCTGCTTGAGCAATTGTTACTGCGGCGCATGGAAGCGATTAACGAGT
CGCTCCATCCACCGATGGATAATCGGGTACGCGAGGCTTGTCAGTACATCAGCGATCACCTGGCAGACAG
CAATTTTGATATCGCCAGCGTCGCACAGCATGTTTGCTTGTCGCCGTCGCGTCTGTCACATCTTTTCCGC
CAGCAGTTAGGGATTAGCGTCTTAAGCTGGCGCGAGGACCAACGTATCAGCCAGGCGAAGCTGCTTTTGA
GCACCACCCGGATGCCTATCGCCACCGTCGGTCGCAATGTTGGTTTTGACGATCAACTCTATTTCTCGCG
GGTATTTAAAAAATGCACCGGGGCCAGCCCGAGCGAGTTCCGTGCCGGTTAATAACCAATTATTGAAGGC
CGCTAACGCAGCCTTTTTTTGTTTCTGGTCTCCCAATGGCGGCGCGCCATCGAATGGCGCAAAACCTTTC
GCGGTATGGCATGATAGCGCCCGGAAGAGAGTCAATTCAGGGTGGTGAATATGAAACCAGTAACGTTATA
CGATGTCGCAGAGTATGCCGGTGTCTCTTATCAGACCGTTTCCCGCGTGGTGAACCAGGCCAGCCACGTT
TCTGCGAAAACGCGGGAAAAAGTGGAAGCGGCGATGGCGGAGCTGAATTACATTCCCAACCGCGTGGCAC
AACAACTGGCGGGCAAACAGTCGTTGCTGATTGGCGTTGCCACCTCCAGTCTGGCCCTGCACGCGCCGTC
GCAAATTGTCGCGGCGATTAAATCTCGCGCCGATCAACTGGGTGCCAGCGTGGTGGTGTCGATGGTAGAA
CGAAGCGGCGTCGAAGCCTGTAAAGCGGCGGTGCACAATCTTCTCGCGCAACGCGTCAGTGGGCTGATCA
TTAACTATCCGCTGGATGACCAGGATGCCATTGCTGTGGAAGCTGCCTGCACTAATGTTCCGGCGTTATT
TCTTGATGTCTCTGACCAGACACCCATCAACAGTATTATTTTCTCCCATGAGGACGGTACGCGACTGGGC
GTGGAGCATCTGGTCGCATTGGGTCACCAGCAAATCGCGCTGTTAGCGGGCCCATTAAGTTCTGTCTCGG
CGCGTCTGCGTCTGGCTGGCTGGCATAAATATCTCACTCGCAATCAAATTCAGCCGATAGCGGAACGGGA
AGGCGACTGGAGTGCCATGTCCGGTTTTCAACAAACCATGCAAATGCTGAATGAGGGCATCGTTCCCACT
GCGATGCTGGTTGCCAACGATCAGATGGCGCTGGGCGCAATGCGCGCCATTACCGAGTCCGGGCTGCGCG
TTGGTGCGGATATCTCGGTAGTGGGATACGACGATACCGAAGATAGCTCATGTTATATCCCGCCGTTAAC
CACCATCAAACAGGATTTTCGCCTGCTGGGGCAAACCAGCGTGGACCGCTTGCTGCAACTCTCTCAGGGC
CAGGCGGTGAAGGGCAATCAGCTGTTGCCAGTCTCACTGGTGAAAAGAAAAACCACCCTGGCGCCCAATA
CGCAAACCGCCTCTCCCCGCGCGTTGGCCGATTCATTAATGCAGCTGGCACGACAGGTTTCCCGACTGGA
AAGCGGGCAGTGATAATCCAGGAGGAAAAAAATGTCCAGATTAGATAAAAGTAAAGTGATTAACAGCGCA
TTAGAGCTGCTTAATGAGGTCGGAATCGAAGGTTTAACAACCCGTAAACTCGCCCAGAAGCTAGGTGTAG
AGCAGCCTACATTGTATTGGCATGTAAAAAATAAGCGGGCTTTGCTCGACGCCTTAGCCATTGAGATGTT
AGATAGGCACCATACTCACTTTTGCCCTTTAGAAGGGGAAAGCTGGCAAGATTTTTTACGTAATAACGCT
AAAAGTTTTAGATGTGCTTTACTAAGTCATCGCGATGGAGCAAAAGTACATTTAGGTACACGGCCTACAG
AAAAACAGTATGAAACTCTCGAAAATCAATTAGCCTTTTTATGCCAACAAGGTTTTTCACTAGAGAATGC
ATTATATGCACTCAGCGCTGTGGGGCATTTTACTTTAGGTTGCGTATTGGAAGATCAAGAGCATCAAGTC
GCTAAAGAAGAAAGGGAAACACCTACTACTGATAGTATGCCGCCATTATTACGACAAGCTATCGAATTAT
TTGATCACCAAGGTGCAGAGCCAGCCTTCTTATTCGGCCTTGAATTGATCATATGCGGATTAGAAAAACA
ACTTAAATGTGAAAGTGGGTCCTAATAATTGGTAACGAATCAGACAATTGACGGCTCGAGGGAGTAGCAT
AGGGTTTGCAGAATCCCTGCTTCGTCCATTTGACAGGCACATTATGCATCGATGATAAGCTGTCAAACAT
GAGCAGATCCTCTACGCCGGACGCATCGTGGCCGGCATCACCGGCGCCACAGGTGCGGTTGCTGGCGCCT
ATATCGCCGACATCACCGATGGGGAAGATCGGGCTCGCCACTTCGGGCTCATGAGCAAATATTTTATCTG
AGGT
