>Addgene plasmid #74697 | pAN3938 | addgene partial sequence | sequence record 142666 | LacI-R 5'-GGCATACTCTGCGACATCGT-3'
TTGACTCTCTTCCGGGCGCTATCATGCCATACCGCGAAAGGTTTTGCGCCATTCGATGGCGCGCCGCCAT
TGGGAGACCAGAAACAAAAAAAGGCTGCGTTAGCGGCCTTCAATAATTGGTTATTAACCGGCACGGAACT
CGCTCGGGCTGGCCCCGGTGCATTTTTTAAATACCCGCGAGAAATAGAGTTGATCGTCAAAACCAACATT
GCGACCGACGGTGGCGATAGGCATCCGGGTGGTGCTCAAAAGCAGCTTCGCCTGGCTGATACGTTGGTCC
TCGCGCCAGCTTAAGACGCTAATCCCTAACTGCTGGCGGAAAAGATGTGACAGACGCGACGGCGACAAGC
AAACATGCTGTGCGACGCTGGCGATATCAAAATTGCTGTCTGCCAGGTGATCGCTGATGTACTGACAAGC
CTCGCGTACCCGATTATCCATCGGTGGATGGAGCGACTCGTTAATCGCTTCCATGCGCCGCAGTAACAAT
TGCTCAAGCAGATTTATCGCCAGCAGCTCCGAATAGCGCCCTTCCCCTTGCCCGGCGTTAATGATTTGCC
CAAACAGGTCGCTGAAATGCGGCTGGTGCGCTTCATCCGGGCGAAAGAACCCCGTATTGGCAAATATTGA
CGGCCAGTTAAGCCATTCATGCCAG
