>Addgene plasmid #74697 | pAN3938 | addgene partial sequence | sequence record 146220 | pBRrevBam 5'-GGTGATGTCGGCGATATAGG-3'
ATGCGTCCGGCGTAGAGGATCTGCTCATGTTTGACAGCTTATCATCGATGCATAATGTGCCTGTCAAATG
GACGAAGCAGGGATTCTGCAAACCCTATGCTACTCCCTCGAGCCGTCAATTGTCTGATTCGTTACCAATT
ATTAGGACCCACTTTCACATTTAAGTTGTTTTTCTAATCCGCATATGATCAATTCAAGGCCGAATAAGAA
GGCTGGCTCTGCACCTTGGTGATCAAATAATTCGATAGCTTGTCGTAATAATGGCGGCATACTATCAGTA
GTAGGTGTTTCCCTTTCTTCTTTAGCGACTTGATGCTCTTGATCTTCCAATACGCAACCTAAAGTAAAAT
GCCCCACAGCGCTGAGTGCATATAATGCATTCTCTAGTGAAAAACCTTGTTGGCATAAAAAGGCTAATTG
ATTTTCGAGAGTTTCATACTGTTTTTCTGTAGGCCGTGTACCTAAATGTACTTTTGCTCCATCGCGATGA
CTTAGTAAAGCACATCTAAAACTTTTAGCGTTATTACGTAAAAAATCTTGCCAGCTTTCCCCTTCTAAAG
GGCAAAAGTGAGTATGGTGCCTATCTAACATCTCAATGGCTAAGGCGTCGAGCAAAGCCCGCTTATTTTT
TACATGCCAATACAATGTAGGCTGCTCTACACCTAGCTTCTGGGCGAGTTTACGGGTTGTTA
